>Addgene plasmid #18720 | CMV-Brainbow-1.0 H | depositor full sequence | sequence record 8839 | Author sequence
TAGTTATTAATAGTAATCAATTACGGGGTCATTAGTTCATAGCCCATATATGGAGTTCCGCGTTACATAA
CTTACGGTAAATGGCCCGCCTGGCTGACCGCCCAACGACCCCCGCCCATTGACGTCAATAATGACGTATG
TTCCCATAGTAACGCCAATAGGGACTTTCCATTGACGTCAATGGGTGGAGTATTTACGGTAAACTGCCCA
CTTGGCAGTACATCAAGTGTATCATATGCCAAGTACGCCCCCTATTGACGTCAATGACGGTAAATGGCCC
GCCTGGCATTATGCCCAGTACATGACCTTATGGGACTTTCCTACTTGGCAGTACATCTACGTATTAGTCA
TCGCTATTACCATGGTGATGCGGTTTTGGCAGTACATCAATGGGCGTGGATAGCGGTTTGACTCACGGGG
ATTTCCAAGTCTCCACCCCATTGACGTCAATGGGAGTTTGTTTTGGCACCAAAATCAACGGGACTTTCCA
AAATGTCGTAACAACTCCGCCCCATTGACGCAAATGGGCGGTAGGCGTGTACGGTGGGAGGTCTATATAA
GCAGAGCTGGTTTAGTGAACCGTCAGATCCGCTAGCGAGCTCATAACTTCGTATAGGATACTTTATACGA
AGTTATAACGTTAGATCTCGAGATAACTTCGTATAGCATACATTATACGAAGTTATACCGGCTAGTGATT
CGCCACCATGGTGGCCTCCTCCGAGGACGTCATCAAAGAGTTCATGCGCTTCAAGGTGCGCATGGAGGGC
TCCGTGAACGGCCACGAGTTCGAGATCGAGGGCGAGGGCGAGGGCCGCCCCTACGAGGGCACCCAGACCG
CCAAGCTGAAGGTGACCAAGGGCGGCCCCCTGCCCTTCGCCTGGGACATCCTGTCCCCCCAGTTCCAGTA
CGGCTCCAAGGCGTACGTGAAGCACCCCGCCGACATCCCCGACTACAAGAAGCTGTCCTTCCCCGAGGGC
TTCAAGTGGGAGCGCGTGATGAACTTCGAGGACGGCGGCGTGGTGACCGTGACCCAGGACTCCTCCCTGC
AGGACGGCACGCTGATCTACAAGGTGAAGTTCCGCGGCACCAACTTCCCCCCCGACGGCCCCGTAATGCA
GAAGAAGACCATGGGCTGGGAGGCCTCCACCGAGCGCCTGTACCCCCGCGACGGCGTGCTGAAGGGCGAG
ATCCACCAGGCCCTGAAGCTGAAGGACGGCGGCCACTACCTGGTGGAGTTCAAGACCATCTACATGGCCA
AGAAGCCCGTGCAGCTGCCCGGCTACTACTACGTGGACACCAAGCTGGACATCACCTCCCACAACGAGGA
CTACACCATCGTGGAACAGTACGAGCGCTCCGAGGGCCGCCACCACCTGTTCCTGGGGCATGGCACCGGC
AGCACCGGCAGCGGCAGCTCCGGCACCGCCTCCTCCGAGGACGTCATCAAAGAGTTCATGCGCTTCAAGG
TGCGCATGGAGGGCTCCGTGAACGGCCACGAGTTCGAGATCGAGGGCGAGGGCGAGGGCCGCCCCTACGA
GGGCACCCAGACCGCCAAGCTGAAGGTGACCAAGGGCGGCCCCCTGCCCTTCGCCTGGGACATCCTGTCC
CCCCAGTTCCAGTACGGCTCCAAGGCGTACGTGAAGCACCCCGCCGACATCCCCGACTACAAGAAGCTGT
CCTTCCCCGAGGGCTTCAAGTGGGAGCGCGTGATGAACTTCGAGGACGGCGGCGTGGTGACCGTGACCCA
GGACTCCTCCCTGCAGGACGGCACGCTGATCTACAAGGTGAAGTTCCGCGGCACCAACTTCCCCCCCGAC
GGCCCCGTAATGCAGAAGAAGACCATGGGCTGGGAGGCCTCCACCGAGCGCCTGTACCCCCGCGACGGCG
TGCTGAAGGGCGAGATCCACCAGGCCCTGAAGCTGAAGGACGGCGGCCACTACCTGGTGGAGTTCAAGAC
CATCTACATGGCCAAGAAGCCCGTGCAGCTGCCCGGCTACTACTACGTGGACACCAAGCTGGACATCACC
TCCCACAACGAGGACTACACCATCGTGGAACAGTACGAGCGCTCCGAGGGCCGCCACCACCTGTTCCTGT
AGGAATTGGCCGCGACTCTAGGATTGATCTAGAGTCGCGGCTAGATAATAGGGTACCACCTTTAGTGAGG
GTTAATTGCTAGAGCTCGCTGATCAGCCTCGACTGTGCCTTCTAGTTGCCAGCCATCTGTTGTTTGCCCC
TCCCCCGTGCCTTCCTTGACCCTGGAAGGTGCCACTCTCACTGTCCTTTCCTAATAAAATGAGGAAATTG
CATCGCATTGTCTGAGTAGGTGTCATTCTATTCTGGGGGGTGGGGTGGGGCAGGACAGCAAGGGGGAGGA
TTGGGAAGACAATAGCAGGCATGCTGGGGCGCCGCTCCGAGGGCCGCCACCACCTGTTCCTGTAGGAATT
GGCCGCGACTCTAGGATCTAGGATAACTTCGTATAGGATACTTTATACGAAGTTATTGATCAATTCACAG
CCACCATGCTGTGCTGCATCAGAAGAACTAAACCGGTTGAGAAGAATGAAGAGGCCGATCAGGAGCTGCA
GTCGACGGTACCGCGGGCCCGGGATCCACCGGTCGCCACCATGGTGAGCAAGGGCGAGGAGCTGTTCACC
GGGGTGGTGCCCATCCTGGTCGAGCTGGACGGCGACGTAAACGGCCACAAGTTCAGCGTGTCCGGCGAGG
GCGAGGGCGATGCCACCTACGGCAAGCTGACCCTGAAGTTCATCTGCACCACCGGCAAGCTGCCCGTGCC
CTGGCCCACCCTCGTGACCACCTTCGGCTACGGCCTGCAGTGCTTCGCCCGCTACCCCGACCACATGAAG
CAGCACGACTTCTTCAAGTCCGCCATGCCCGAAGGCTACGTCCAGGAGCGCACCATCTTCTTCAAGGACG
ACGGCAACTACAAGACCCGCGCCGAGGTGAAGTTCGAGGGCGACACCCTGGTGAACCGCATCGAGCTGAA
GGGCATCGACTTCAAGGAGGACGGCAACATCCTGGGGCACAAGCTGGAGTACAACTACAACAGCCACAAC
GTCTATATCATGGCCGACAAGCAGAAGAACGGCATCAAGGTGAACTTCAAGATCCGCCACAACATCGAGG
ACGGCAGCGTGCAGCTCGCCGACCACTACCAGCAGAACACCCCCATCGGCGACGGCCCCGTGCTGCTGCC
CGACAACCACTACCTGAGCTACCAGTCCAAGCTGAGCAAAGACCCCAACGAGAAGCGCGATCACATGGTC
CTGCTGGAGTTCGTGACCGCCGCCGGGATCACTCTCGGCATGGACGAGCTGTACAAGTAAAGCGGCCGCG
ACTCTAGATCATAATCAGCCATACCACATTTGTAGAGGTTTTACTTGCTTTAAAAAACCTCCCACACCTC
CCCCTGAACCTGAAACATAAAATGAATGCAATTGTTGTTGTTAACTTGTTTATTGCAGCTTATAATGGTT
ACAAATAAAGCAATAGCATCACAAATTTCACAAATAAAGCATTTTTTTCACTGCATTCTAGTTGTGGTTT
GTCCAAACTCATCAATGTATCTTAACGCGCGATTCGAGATAACTTCGTATAGCATACATTATACGAAGTT
ATACCGGAATTAATTCACAGCCACCATGCTGTGCTGCATCAGAAGAACTAAACCGGTTGAGAAGAATGAA
GAGGCCGATCAGGAGCTGCAGTCGACGGTACCGCGGGCCCGGGATCCACCGGTCGCCACCATGGTGAGCA
AGGGCGAGGAGCTGTTCACCGGGGTGGTGCCCATCCTGGTCGAGCTGGACGGCGACGTAAACGGCCACAA
GTTCAGCGTGTCCGGCGAGGGCGAGGGCGATGCCACCTACGGCAAGCTGACCCTGAAGTTCATCTGCACC
ACCGGCAAGCTGCCCGTGCCCTGGCCCACCCTCGTGACCACCCTGACCTGGGGCGTGCAGTGCTTCGCCC
GCTACCCCGACCACATGAAGCAGCACGACTTCTTCAAGTCCGCCATGCCCGAAGGCTACGTCCAGGAGCG
CACCATCTTCTTCAAGGACGACGGCAACTACAAGACCCGCGCCGAGGTGAAGTTCGAGGGCGACACCCTG
GTGAACCGCATCGAGCTGAAGGGCATCGACTTCAAGGAGGACGGCAACATCCTGGGGCACAAGCTGGAGT
ACAACGCCATCAGCGACAACGTCTATATCACCGCCGACAAGCAGAAGAACGGCATCAAGGCCAACTTCAA
GATCCGCCACAACATCGAGGACGGCAGCGTGCAGCTCGCCGACCACTACCAGCAGAACACCCCCATCGGC
GACGGCCCCGTGCTGCTGCCCGACAACCACTACCTGAGCACCCAGTCCAAGCTGAGCAAAGACCCCAACG
AGAAGCGCGATCACATGGTCCTGCTGGAGTTCGTGACCGCCGCCGGGATCACTCTCGGCATGGACGAGCT
GTACAAGTAAAGCGGCCGCGACTCTAGATCACCGCGACTCTAGATCACGCGCGAAGTTCCTATTCTCTAG
AAAGTATAGGAACTTCTCGAGTACTCAATTGTTGTTGTTAACTTGTTTATTGCAGCTTATAATGGTTACA
AATAAAGCAATAGCATCACAAATTTCACAAATAAAGCATTTTTTTCACTGCATTCTAGTTGTGGTTTGTC
CAAACTCATCAATGTATCTTAAGGCGTAAATTGTAAGCGTTAATATTTTGTTAAAATTCGCGTTAAATTT
TTGTTAAATCAGCTCATTTTTTAACCAATAGGCCGAAATCGGCAAAATCCCTTATAAATCAAAAGAATAG
ACCGAGATAGGGT
[37 nt withheld, positions 4844-4880]
AAAGAACGTGGACTCCAACGTCAAAGG
[49 nt withheld, positions 4908-4956]
T
[91 nt withheld, positions 4958-5048]
G
[124 nt withheld, positions 5050-5173]
CAGGTGGCACTTTTCGGGGAAATGTGCGCGGAACCCCTATTTGTTTATTTTTCTAAATACATTCAAATAT
GTATCCGCTCATGAGACAATAACCCTGATAAATGCTTCAATAATATTGAAAAAGGAAGAGTCCTGAGGCG
GAAAGAACCAGCTGTGGAATGTGTGTCAGTTAGGGTGTGGAAAGTCCCCAGGCTCCCCAGCAGGCAGAAG
TATGCAAAGCATGCATCTCAATTAGTCAGCAACCAGGTGTGGAAAGTCCCCAGGCTCCCCAGCAGGCAGA
AGTATGCAAAGCATGCATCTCAATTAGTCAGCAACCATAGTCCCGCCCCTAACTCCGCCCATCCCGCCCC
TAACTCCGCCCAGTTCCGCCCATTCTCCGCCCCATGGCTGACTAATTTTTTTTATTTATGCAGAGGCCGA
GGCCGCCTCGGCCTCTGAGCTATTCCAGAAGTAGTGAGGAGGCTTTTTTGGAGGCCTAGGCTTTTGCAAA
GATCGATCAAGAGACAGGATGAGGATCGTTTCGCATGATTGAACAAGATGGATTGCACGCAGGTTCTCCG
GCCGCTTGGGTGGAGAGGCTATTCGGCTATGACTGGGCACAACAGACAATCGGCTGCTCTGATGCCGCCG
TGTTCCGGCTGTCAGCGCAGGGGCGCCCGGTTCTTTTTGTCAAGACCGACCTGTCCGGTGCCCTGAATGA
ACTGCAAGACGAGGCAGCGCGGCTATCGTGGCTGGCCACGACGGGCGTTCCTTGCGCAGCTGTGCTCGAC
GTTGTCACTGAAGCGGGAAGGGACTGGCTGCTATTGGGCGAAGTGCCGGGGCAGGATCTCCTGTCATCTC
ACCTTGCTCCTGCCGAGAAAGTATCCATCATGGCTGATGCAATGCGGCGGCTGCATACGCTTGATCCGGC
TACCTGCCCATTCGACCACCAAGCGAAACATCGCATCGAGCGAGCACGTACTCGGATGGAAGCCGGTCTT
GTCGATCAGGATGATCTGGACGAAGAGCATCAGGGGCTCGCGCCAGCCGAACTGTTCGCCAGGCTCAAGG
CGAGCATGCCCGACGGCGAGGATCTCGTCGTGACCCATGGCGATGCCTGCTTGCCGAATATCATGGTGGA
AAATGGCCGCTTTTCTGGATTCATCGACTGTGGCCGGCTGGGTGTGGCGGACCGCTATCAGGACATAGCG
TTGGCTACCCGTGATATTGCTGAAGAGCTTGGCGGCGAATGGGCTGACCGCTTCCTCGTGCTTTACGGTA
TCGCCGCTCCCGATTCGCAGCGCATCGCCTTCTATCGCCTTCTTGACGAGTTCTTCTGAGCGGGACTCTG
GGGTTCGAAATGACCGACCAAGCGACGCCCAACCTGCCATCACGAGATTTCGATTCCACCGCCGCCTTCT
ATGAAAGGTTGGGCTTCGGAATCGTTTTCCGGGACGCCGGCTGGATGATCCTCCAGCGCGGGGATCTCAT
GCTGGAGTTCTTCGCCCACCCTAGGGGGAGGCTAACTGAAACACGGAAGGAGACAATACCGGAAGGAACC
CGCGCTATGACGGCAATAAAAAGACAGAATAAAACGCACGGTGTTGGGTCGTTTGTTCATAAACGCGGGG
TTCGGTCCCAGGGCTGGCACTCTGTCGATACCCCACCGAGACCCCATTGGGGCCAATACGCCCGCGTTTC
TTCCTTTTCCCCACCCCACCCCCCAAGTTCGGGTGAAGGCCCAGGGCTCGCAGCCAACGTCGGGGCGGCA
GGCCCTGCCATAGCCTCAGGTTACTCATATATACTTTAGATTGATTTAAAACTTCATTTTTAATTTAAAA
GGATCTAGGTGAAGATCCTTTTTGATAATCTCATGACCAAAATCCCTTAACGTGAGTTTTCGTTCCACTG
AGCGTCAGACCCCGTAGAAAAGATCAAAGGATCTTCTTGAGATCCTTTTTTTCTGCGCGTAATCTGCTGC
TTGCAAACAAAAAAACCACCGCTACCAGCGGTGGTTTGTTTGCCGGATCAAGAGCTACCAACTCTTTTTC
CGAAGGTAACTGGCTTCAGCAGAGCGCAGATACCAAATACTGTCCTTCTAGTGTAGCCGTAGTTAGGCCA
CCACTTCAAGAACTCTGTAGCACCGCCTACATACCTCGCTCTGCTAATCCTGTTACCAGTGGCTGCTGCC
AGTGGCGATAAGTCGTGTCTTACCGGGTTGGACTCAAGACGATAGTTACCGGATAAGGCGCAGCGGTCGG
GCTGAACGGGGGGTTCGTGCACACAGCCCAGCTTGGAGCGAACGACCTACACCGAACTGAGATACCTACA
GCGTGAGCTATGAGAAAGCGCCACGCTTCCCGAAGGGAGAAAGGCGGACAGGTATCCGGTAAGCGGCAGG
GTCGGAACAGGAGAGCGCACGAGGGAGCTTCCAGGGGGAAACGCCTGGTATCTTTATAGTCCTGTCGGGT
TTCGCCACCTCTGACTTGAGCGTCGATTTTTGTGATGCTCGTCAGGGGGGCGGAGCCTATGGAAAAACGC
CAGCAACGCGGCCTTTTTACGGTTCCTGGCCTTTTGCTGGCCTTTTGCTCACATGTTCTTTCCTGCGTTA
TCCCCTGATTCTGTGGATAACCGTATTACCGCCATGCAT
Features (pLannotate 1.2.2; 28 found; start..end, strand, type, name):
     61..364     +  enhancer       CMV enhancer: human cytomegalovirus immediate early enhancer
    365..568     +  promoter       CMV promoter: human cytomegalovirus (CMV) immediate early promoter
    603..636     +  protein_bind   lox2272: Cre-mediated recombination occurs in the 8-bp core sequence (GGATACTT). lox2272 sites are compatible with each other, but incompatible with loxP or loxN sites (Lee and Saito, 1988). Cre recombinase
    653..686     +  protein_bind   loxP: Cre-mediated recombination occurs in the 8-bp core sequence (GCATACAT). Cre recombinase
    708..2099    +  CDS            tdimer2(12): tdimer2(12) is a basic (constitutively fluorescent) orange fluorescent protein published in 2002, derived from Discosoma sp.. It has low acid sensitivity.
   2159..2177    -  promoter       T3 promoter: promoter for bacteriophage T3 RNA polymerase
   2203..2409    +  polyA_signal   bGH poly(A) signal: bovine growth hormone polyadenylation signal
   2413..2444    +  CDS            dTomato (fragment): dimeric variant of DsRed fluorescent protein (Shaner et al., 2004) mammalian codon-optimized
   2473..2506    +  protein_bind   lox2272: Cre-mediated recombination occurs in the 8-bp core sequence (GGATACTT). lox2272 sites are compatible with each other, but incompatible with loxP or loxN sites (Lee and Saito, 1988). Cre recombinase
   2526..2591    +  CDS            gap43 (fragment): NEUM_CARAU - Experimental evidence at transcript level: Swiss-Prot protein existence level 2. This protein is associated with nerve growth. It is a major component of the motile 'growth cones' that form the tips of elongating axons. Plays a role in axonal and dendritic filopodia induction (By similarity). From Carassius auratus (Goldfish).
   2586..2617    +  misc_feature   MCS (fragment): multiple cloning site
   2631..3350    +  CDS            mEYFP: enhanced YFP with monomerizing A206K mutation (Zacharias et al., 2002) mammalian codon-optimized
   3367..3450    +  CDS            large T antigen (fragment): large T antigen from SV40 (simian virus 40)
   3473..3594    +  polyA_signal   SV40 poly(A) signal: SV40 polyadenylation signal
   3609..3642    +  protein_bind   loxP: Cre-mediated recombination occurs in the 8-bp core sequence (GCATACAT). Cre recombinase
   3666..3731    +  CDS            gap43 (fragment): NEUM_CARAU - Experimental evidence at transcript level: Swiss-Prot protein existence level 2. This protein is associated with nerve growth. It is a major component of the motile 'growth cones' that form the tips of elongating axons. Plays a role in axonal and dendritic filopodia induction (By similarity). From Carassius auratus (Goldfish).
   3726..3757    +  misc_feature   MCS (fragment): multiple cloning site
   3771..4490    +  CDS            mCerulean: enhanced monomeric variant of CFP (Rizzo et al., 2004) mammalian codon-optimized
   4533..4566    +  protein_bind   FRT (minimal): supports FLP-mediated excision but not integration (Turan and Bode, 2011) FLP recombinase from the Saccharomyces cerevisiae 2μ plasmid
   4590..4711    +  polyA_signal   SV40 poly(A) signal: SV40 polyadenylation signal
   4745..5173    -  rep_origin     f1 ori (sequence partly withheld): f1 bacteriophage origin of replication; arrow indicates direction of (+) strand synthesis
   5200..5304    +  promoter       AmpR promoter: bla
   5306..5663    +  promoter       SV40 promoter: SV40 enhancer and early promoter
   5698..6492    +  CDS            NeoR/KanR: aminoglycoside phosphotransferase from Tn5; aph(3')-II (or nptII); confers resistance to neomycin, kanamycin, and G418 (Geneticin®)
   6513..6665    +  CDS            ble (fragment): BLE_KLEPN - Experimental evidence at protein level: Swiss-Prot protein existence level 1. Binding protein with a strong affinity to the bleomycin family of antibiotics. Binds to CL990; an antimitotic-antibiotic compound. From Klebsiella pneumoniae.
   6724..6771    +  polyA_signal   HSV TK poly(A) signal: herpes simplex virus thymidine kinase polyadenylation signal (Cole and Stacy, 1985)
   6862..6878    -  polyA_signal   bGH poly(A) signal (fragment): bovine growth hormone polyadenylation signal
   7100..7688    +  rep_origin     ori: high-copy-number ColE1/pMB1/pBR322/pUC origin of replication
