>Addgene plasmid #18720 | CMV-Brainbow-1.0 H | addgene full sequence | sequence record 228435 | Addgene NGS Result
TTCTTTCCTGCGTTATCCCCTGATTCTGTGGATAACCGTATTACCGCCATGCATTAGTTATTAATAGTAA
TCAATTACGGGGTCATTAGTTCATAGCCCATATATGGAGTTCCGCGTTACATAACTTACGGTAAATGGCC
CGCCTGGCTGACCGCCCAACGACCCCCGCCCATTGACGTCAATAATGACGTATGTTCCCATAGTAACGCC
AATAGGGACTTTCCATTGACGTCAATGGGTGGAGTATTTACGGTAAACTGCCCACTTGGCAGTACATCAA
GTGTATCATATGCCAAGTACGCCCCCTATTGACGTCAATGACGGTAAATGGCCCGCCTGGCATTATGCCC
AGTACATGACCTTATGGGACTTTCCTACTTGGCAGTACATCTACGTATTAGTCATCGCTATTACCATGGT
GATGCGGTTTTGGCAGTACATCAATGGGCGTGGATAGCGGTTTGACTCACGGGGATTTCCAAGTCTCCAC
CCCATTGACGTCAATGGGAGTTTGTTTTGGCACCAAAATCAACGGGACTTTCCAAAATGTCGTAACAACT
CCGCCCCATTGACGCAAATGGGCGGTAGGCGTGTACGGTGGGAGGTCTATATAAGCAGAGCTGGTTTAGT
GAACCGTCAGATCCGCTAGCGAGCTCATAACTTCGTATAGGATACTTTATACGAAGTTATAACGTTAGAT
CTCGAGATAACTTCGTATAGCATACATTATACGAAGTTATACCGGCTAGTGATTTCGCCACCATGGTGGC
CTCCTCCGAGGACGTCATCAAAGAGTTCATGCGCTTCAAGGTGCGCATGGAGGGCTCCGTGAACGGCCAC
GAGTTCGAGATCGAGGGCGAGGGCGAGGGCCGCCCCTACGAGGGCACCCAGACCGCCAAGCTGAAGGTGA
CCAAGGGCGGCCCCCTGCCCTTCGCCTGGGACATCCTGTCCCCCCAGTTCCAGTACGGCTCCAAGGCGTA
CGTGAAGCACCCCGCCGACATCCCCGACTACAAGAAGCTGTCCTTCCCCGAGGGCTTCAAGTGGGAGCGC
GTGATGAACTTCGAGGACGGCGGCGTGGTGACCGTGACCCAGGACTCCTCCCTGCAGGACGGCACGCTGA
TCTACAAGGTGAAGTTCCGCGGCACCAACTTCCCCCCCGACGGCCCCGTAATGCAGAAGAAGACCATGGG
CTGGGAGGCCTCCACCGAGCGCCTGTACCCCCGCGACGGCGTGCTGAAGGGCGAGATCCACCAGGCCCTG
AAGCTGAAGGACGGCGGCCACTACCTGGTGGAGTTCAAGACCATCTACATGGCCAAGAAGCCCGTGCAGC
TGCCCGGCTACTACTACGTGGACACCAAGCTGGACATCACCTCCCACAACGAGGACTACACCATCGTGGA
ACAGTACGAGCGCTCCGAGGGCCGCCACCACCTGTTCCTGGGGCATGGCACCGGCAGCACCGGCAGCGGC
AGCTCCGGCACCGCCTCCTCCGAGGACGTCATCAAAGAGTTCATGCGCTTCAAGGTGCGCATGGAGGGCT
CCGTGAACGGCCACGAGTTCGAGATCGAGGGCGAGGGCGAGGGCCGCCCCTACGAGGGCACCCAGACCGC
CAAGCTGAAGGTGACCAAGGGCGGCCCCCTGCCCTTCGCCTGGGACATCCTGTCCCCCCAGTTCCAGTAC
GGCTCCAAGGCGTACGTGAAGCACCCCGCCGACATCCCCGACTACAAGAAGCTGTCCTTCCCCGAGGGCT
TCAAGTGGGAGCGCGTGATGAACTTCGAGGACGGCGGCGTGGTGACCGTGACCCAGGACTCCTCCCTGCA
GGACGGCACGCTGATCTACAAGGTGAAGTTCCGCGGCACCAACTTCCCCCCCGACGGCCCCGTAATGCAG
AAGAAGACCATGGGCTGGGAGGCCTCCACCGAGCGCCTGTACCCCCGCGACGGCGTGCTGAAGGGCGAGA
TCCACCAGGCCCTGAAGCTGAAGGACGGCGGCCACTACCTGGTGGAGTTCAAGACCATCTACATGGCCAA
GAAGCCCGTGCAGCTGCCCGGCTACTACTACGTGGACACCAAGCTGGACATCACCTCCCACAACGAGGAC
TACACCATCGTGGAACAGTACGAGCGCTCCGAGGGCCGCCACCACCTGTTCCTGTAGGAATTGGCCGCGA
CTCTAGGATTGATCTAGAGTCGCGGCTAGATAATAGGGTACCACCTTTAGTGAGGGTTAATTGCTAGAGC
TCGCTGATCAGCCTCGACTGTGCCTTCTAGTTGCCAGCCATCTGTTGTTTGCCCCTCCCCCGTGCCTTCC
TTGACCCTGGAAGGTGCCACTCTCACTGTCCTTTCCTAATAAAATGAGGAAATTGCATCGCATTGTCTGA
GTAGGTGTCATTCTATTCTGGGGGGTGGGGTGGGGCAGGACAGCAAGGGGGAGGATTGGGAAGACAATAG
CAGGCATGCTGGGGCGCCGCTCCGAGGGCCGCCACCACCTGTTCCTGTAGGAATTGGCCGCGACTCTAGG
ATCTAGGATAACTTCGTATAGGATACTTTATACGAAGTTATTGATCAATTCACAGCCACCATGCTGTGCT
GCATCAGAAGAACTAAACCGGTTGAGAAGAATGAAGAGGCCGATCAGGAGCTGCAGTCGACGGTACCGCG
GGCCCGGGATCCACCGGTCGCCACCATGGTGAGCAAGGGCGAGGAGCTGTTCACCGGGGTGGTGCCCATC
CTGGTCGAGCTGGACGGCGACGTAAACGGCCACAAGTTCAGCGTGTCCGGCGAGGGCGAGGGCGATGCCA
CCTACGGCAAGCTGACCCTGAAGTTCATCTGCACCACCGGCAAGCTGCCCGTGCCCTGGCCCACCCTCGT
GACCACCTTCGGCTACGGCCTGCAGTGCTTCGCCCGCTACCCCGACCACATGAAGCAGCACGACTTCTTC
AAGTCCGCCATGCCCGAAGGCTACGTCCAGGAGCGCACCATCTTCTTCAAGGACGACGGCAACTACAAGA
CCCGCGCCGAGGTGAAGTTCGAGGGCGACACCCTGGTGAACCGCATCGAGCTGAAGGGCATCGACTTCAA
GGAGGACGGCAACATCCTGGGGCACAAGCTGGAGTACAACTACAACAGCCACAACGTCTATATCATGGCC
GACAAGCAGAAGAACGGCATCAAGGTGAACTTCAAGATCCGCCACAACATCGAGGACGGCAGCGTGCAGC
TCGCCGACCACTACCAGCAGAACACCCCCATCGGCGACGGCCCCGTGCTGCTGCCCGACAACCACTACCT
GAGCTACCAGTCCAAGCTGAGCAAAGACCCCAACGAGAAGCGCGATCACATGGTCCTGCTGGAGTTCGTG
ACCGCCGCCGGGATCACTCTCGGCATGGACGAGCTGTACAAGTAAAGCGGCCGCGACTCTAGATCATAAT
CAGCCATACCACATTTGTAGAGGTTTTACTTGCTTTAAAAAACCTCCCACACCTCCCCCTGAACCTGAAA
CATAAAATGAATGCAATTGTTGTTGTTAACTTGTTTATTGCAGCTTATAATGGTTACAAATAAAGCAATA
GCATCACAAATTTCACAAATAAAGCATTTTTTTCACTGCATTCTAGTTGTGGTTTGTCCAAACTCATCAA
TGTATCTTAACGCGCGATTCGAGATAACTTCGTATAGCATACATTATACGAAGTTATACCGGAATTAATT
CACAGCCACCATGCTGTGCTGCATCAGAAGAACTAAACCGGTTGAGAAGAATGAAGAGGCCGATCAGGAG
CTGCAGTCGACGGTACCGCGGGCCCGGGATCCACCGGTCGCCACCATGGTGAGCAAGGGCGAGGAGCTGT
TCACCGGGGTGGTGCCCATCCTGGTCGAGCTGGACGGCGACGTAAACGGCCACAAGTTCAGCGTGTCCGG
CGAGGGCGAGGGCGATGCCACCTACGGCAAGCTGACCCTGAAGTTCATCTGCACCACCGGCAAGCTGCCC
GTGCCCTGGCCCACCCTCGTGACCACCCTGACCTGGGGCGTGCAGTGCTTCGCCCGCTACCCCGACCACA
TGAAGCAGCACGACTTCTTCAAGTCCGCCATGCCCGAAGGCTACGTCCAGGAGCGCACCATCTTCTTCAA
GGACGACGGCAACTACAAGACCCGCGCCGAGGTGAAGTTCGAGGGCGACACCCTGGTGAACCGCATCGAG
CTGAAGGGCATCGACTTCAAGGAGGACGGCAACATCCTGGGGCACAAGCTGGAGTACAACGCCATCAGCG
ACAACGTCTATATCACCGCCGACAAGCAGAAGAACGGCATCAAGGCCAACTTCAAGATCCGCCACAACAT
CGAGGACGGCAGCGTGCAGCTCGCCGACCACTACCAGCAGAACACCCCCATCGGCGACGGCCCCGTGCTG
CTGCCCGACAACCACTACCTGAGCACCCAGTCCAAGCTGAGCAAAGACCCCAACGAGAAGCGCGATCACA
TGGTCCTGCTGGAGTTCGTGACCGCCGCCGGGATCACTCTCGGCATGGACGAGCTGTACAAGTAAAGCGG
CCGCGACTCTAGATCACCGCGACTCTAGATCACGCGCGAAGTTCCTATTCTCTAGAAAGTATAGGAACTT
CTCGAGTACTCAATTGTTGTTGTTAACTTGTTTATTGCAGCTTATAATGGTTACAAATAAAGCAATAGCA
TCACAAATTTCACAAATAAAGCATTTTTTTCACTGCATTCTAGTTGTGGTTTGTCCAAACTCATCAATGT
ATCTTAAGGCGTAAATTGTAAGCGTTAATATTTTGTTAAAATTCGCGTTAAATTTTTGTTAAATCAGCTC
ATTTTTTAACCAATAGGCCGAAATCGGCAAAATCCCTTATAAATCAAAAGAATAGACCGAGATAGGGT
[37 nt withheld, positions 4899-4935]
AAAGAACGTGGACTCCAACGTCAAAGG
[49 nt withheld, positions 4963-5011]
T
[91 nt withheld, positions 5013-5103]
G
[124 nt withheld, positions 5105-5228]
CAGGTGGCACTTTTCGGGGAAATGTGCGCGGAACCCCTATTTGTTTATTTTTCTAAATACATTCAAATAT
GTATCCGCTCATGAGACAATAACCCTGATAAATGCTTCAATAATATTGAAAAAGGAAGAGTCCTGAGGCG
GAAAGAACCAGCTGTGGAATGTGTGTCAGTTAGGGTGTGGAAAGTCCCCAGGCTCCCCAGCAGGCAGAAG
TATGCAAAGCATGCATCTCAATTAGTCAGCAACCAGGTGTGGAAAGTCCCCAGGCTCCCCAGCAGGCAGA
AGTATGCAAAGCATGCATCTCAATTAGTCAGCAACCATAGTCCCGCCCCTAACTCCGCCCATCCCGCCCC
TAACTCCGCCCAGTTCCGCCCATTCTCCGCCCCATGGCTGACTAATTTTTTTTATTTATGCAGAGGCCGA
GGCCGCCTCGGCCTCTGAGCTATTCCAGAAGTAGTGAGGAGGCTTTTTTGGAGGCCTAGGCTTTTGCAAA
GATCGATCAAGAGACAGGATGAGGATCGTTTCGCATGATTGAACAAGATGGATTGCACGCAGGTTCTCCG
GCCGCTTGGGTGGAGAGGCTATTCGGCTATGACTGGGCACAACAGACAATCGGCTGCTCTGATGCCGCCG
TGTTCCGGCTGTCAGCGCAGGGGCGCCCGGTTCTTTTTGTCAAGACCGACCTGTCCGGTGCCCTGAATGA
ACTGCAAGACGAGGCAGCGCGGCTATCGTGGCTGGCCACGACGGGCGTTCCTTGCGCAGCTGTGCTCGAC
GTTGTCACTGAAGCGGGAAGGGACTGGCTGCTATTGGGCGAAGTGCCGGGGCAGGATCTCCTGTCATCTC
ACCTTGCTCCTGCCGAGAAAGTATCCATCATGGCTGATGCAATGCGGCGGCTGCATACGCTTGATCCGGC
TACCTGCCCATTCGACCACCAAGCGAAACATCGCATCGAGCGAGCACGTACTCGGATGGAAGCCGGTCTT
GTCGATCAGGATGATCTGGACGAAGAGCATCAGGGGCTCGCGCCAGCCGAACTGTTCGCCAGGCTCAAGG
CGAGCATGCCCGACGGCGAGGATCTCGTCGTGACCCATGGCGATGCCTGCTTGCCGAATATCATGGTGGA
AAATGGCCGCTTTTCTGGATTCATCGACTGTGGCCGGCTGGGTGTGGCGGACCGCTATCAGGACATAGCG
TTGGCTACCCGTGATATTGCTGAAGAGCTTGGCGGCGAATGGGCTGACCGCTTCCTCGTGCTTTACGGTA
TCGCCGCTCCCGATTCGCAGCGCATCGCCTTCTATCGCCTTCTTGACGAGTTCTTCTGAGCGGGACTCTG
GGGTTCGAAATGACCGACCAAGCGACGCCCAACCTGCCATCACGAGATTTCGATTCCACCGCCGCCTTCT
ATGAAAGGTTGGGCTTCGGAATCGTTTTCCGGGACGCCGGCTGGATGATCCTCCAGCGCGGGGATCTCAT
GCTGGAGTTCTTCGCCCACCCTAGGGGGAGGCTAACTGAAACACGGAAGGAGACAATACCGGAAGGAACC
CGCGCTATGACGGCAATAAAAAGACAGAATAAAACGCACGGTGTTGGGTCGTTTGTTCATAAACGCGGGG
TTCGGTCCCAGGGCTGGCACTCTGTCGATACCCCACCGAGACCCCATTGGGGCCAATACGCCCGCGTTTC
TTCCTTTTCCCCACCCCACCCCCCAAGTTCGGGTGAAGGCCCAGGGCTCGCAGCCAACGTCGGGGCGGCA
GGCCCTGCCATAGCCTCAGGTTACTCATATATACTTTAGATTGATTTAAAACTTCATTTTTAATTTAAAA
GGATCTAGGTGAAGATCCTTTTTGATAATCTCATGACCAAAATCCCTTAACGTGAGTTTTCGTTCCACTG
AGCGTCAGACCCCGTAGAAAAGATCAAAGGATCTTCTTGAGATCCTTTTTTTCTGCGCGTAATCTGCTGC
TTGCAAACAAAAAAACCACCGCTACCAGCGGTGGTTTGTTTGCCGGATCAAGAGCTACCAACTCTTTTTC
CGAAGGTAACTGGCTTCAGCAGAGCGCAGATACCAAATACTGTTCTTCTAGTGTAGCCGTAGTTAGGCCA
CCACTTCAAGAACTCTGTAGCACCGCCTACATACCTCGCTCTGCTAATCCTGTTACCAGTGGCTGCTGCC
AGTGGCGATAAGTCGTGTCTTACCGGGTTGGACTCAAGACGATAGTTACCGGATAAGGCGCAGCGGTCGG
GCTGAACGGGGGGTTCGTGCACACAGCCCAGCTTGGAGCGAACGACCTACACCGAACTGAGATACCTACA
GCGTGAGCTATGAGAAAGCGCCACGCTTCCCGAAGGGAGAAAGGCGGACAGGTATCCGGTAAGCGGCAGG
GTCGGAACAGGAGAGCGCACGAGGGAGCTTCCAGGGGGAAACGCCTGGTATCTTTATAGTCCTGTCGGGT
TTCGCCACCTCTGACTTGAGCGTCGATTTTTGTGATGCTCGTCAGGGGGGCGGAGCCTATGGAAAAACGC
CAGCAACGCGGCCTTTTTACGGTTCCTGGCCTTTTGCTGGCCTTTTGCTCACATG
Features (pLannotate 1.2.2; 29 found; start..end, strand, type, name):
      1..47      +  rep_origin     RSF ori (fragment): Plasmids containing the RSF 1030 origin of replication can be propagated in E. coli cells that contain additional plasmids with compatible origins.
    115..418     +  enhancer       CMV enhancer: human cytomegalovirus immediate early enhancer
    419..622     +  promoter       CMV promoter: human cytomegalovirus (CMV) immediate early promoter
    657..690     +  protein_bind   lox2272: Cre-mediated recombination occurs in the 8-bp core sequence (GGATACTT). lox2272 sites are compatible with each other, but incompatible with loxP or loxN sites (Lee and Saito, 1988). Cre recombinase
    707..740     +  protein_bind   loxP: Cre-mediated recombination occurs in the 8-bp core sequence (GCATACAT). Cre recombinase
    763..2154    +  CDS            tdimer2(12): tdimer2(12) is a basic (constitutively fluorescent) orange fluorescent protein published in 2002, derived from Discosoma sp.. It has low acid sensitivity.
   2214..2232    -  promoter       T3 promoter: promoter for bacteriophage T3 RNA polymerase
   2258..2464    +  polyA_signal   bGH poly(A) signal: bovine growth hormone polyadenylation signal
   2468..2499    +  CDS            dTomato (fragment): dimeric variant of DsRed fluorescent protein (Shaner et al., 2004) mammalian codon-optimized
   2528..2561    +  protein_bind   lox2272: Cre-mediated recombination occurs in the 8-bp core sequence (GGATACTT). lox2272 sites are compatible with each other, but incompatible with loxP or loxN sites (Lee and Saito, 1988). Cre recombinase
   2581..2646    +  CDS            gap43 (fragment): NEUM_CARAU - Experimental evidence at transcript level: Swiss-Prot protein existence level 2. This protein is associated with nerve growth. It is a major component of the motile 'growth cones' that form the tips of elongating axons. Plays a role in axonal and dendritic filopodia induction (By similarity). From Carassius auratus (Goldfish).
   2641..2672    +  misc_feature   MCS (fragment): multiple cloning site
   2686..3405    +  CDS            mEYFP: enhanced YFP with monomerizing A206K mutation (Zacharias et al., 2002) mammalian codon-optimized
   3422..3505    +  CDS            large T antigen (fragment): large T antigen from SV40 (simian virus 40)
   3528..3649    +  polyA_signal   SV40 poly(A) signal: SV40 polyadenylation signal
   3664..3697    +  protein_bind   loxP: Cre-mediated recombination occurs in the 8-bp core sequence (GCATACAT). Cre recombinase
   3721..3786    +  CDS            gap43 (fragment): NEUM_CARAU - Experimental evidence at transcript level: Swiss-Prot protein existence level 2. This protein is associated with nerve growth. It is a major component of the motile 'growth cones' that form the tips of elongating axons. Plays a role in axonal and dendritic filopodia induction (By similarity). From Carassius auratus (Goldfish).
   3781..3812    +  misc_feature   MCS (fragment): multiple cloning site
   3826..4545    +  CDS            mCerulean: enhanced monomeric variant of CFP (Rizzo et al., 2004) mammalian codon-optimized
   4588..4621    +  protein_bind   FRT (minimal): supports FLP-mediated excision but not integration (Turan and Bode, 2011) FLP recombinase from the Saccharomyces cerevisiae 2μ plasmid
   4645..4766    +  polyA_signal   SV40 poly(A) signal: SV40 polyadenylation signal
   4800..5228    -  rep_origin     f1 ori (sequence partly withheld): f1 bacteriophage origin of replication; arrow indicates direction of (+) strand synthesis
   5255..5359    +  promoter       AmpR promoter: bla
   5361..5718    +  promoter       SV40 promoter: SV40 enhancer and early promoter
   5753..6547    +  CDS            NeoR/KanR: aminoglycoside phosphotransferase from Tn5; aph(3')-II (or nptII); confers resistance to neomycin, kanamycin, and G418 (Geneticin®)
   6568..6720    +  CDS            ble (fragment): BLE_KLEPN - Experimental evidence at protein level: Swiss-Prot protein existence level 1. Binding protein with a strong affinity to the bleomycin family of antibiotics. Binds to CL990; an antimitotic-antibiotic compound. From Klebsiella pneumoniae.
   6779..6826    +  polyA_signal   HSV TK poly(A) signal: herpes simplex virus thymidine kinase polyadenylation signal (Cole and Stacy, 1985)
   6917..6933    -  polyA_signal   bGH poly(A) signal (fragment): bovine growth hormone polyadenylation signal
   7155..7743    +  rep_origin     ori: high-copy-number ColE1/pMB1/pBR322/pUC origin of replication
