[The description below was written by a language model from this plasmid's Addgene catalogue record and pLannotate feature annotations shown in this document.]
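Description:
CMV-Brainbow-1.0 H is a Cre/lox mammalian expression plasmid of about 7.8 kb built on the pEGFP-N1 backbone. It carries a high-copy ColE1/pUC-type origin and an f1 origin. A single NeoR/KanR gene is placed behind tandem bacterial (bla) and SV40 early promoters and ends in an HSV TK polyadenylation signal. This gene gives kanamycin resistance in E. coli and G418 selection in mammalian cells. The two feature tables, from the depositor sequence and the repository's sequencing result, differ by one nucleotide in length and in their start coordinate, but show the same layout.

The payload is a Brainbow 1.0 cassette driven by the CMV immediate-early enhancer and promoter. Directly downstream of the promoter sit a lox2272 site and a loxP site in tandem, followed by three fluorescent protein units in series. The first is the tandem-dimer red/orange protein tdimer2(12) with a bGH poly(A). Next come a second lox2272 site and mEYFP with an SV40 poly(A), then a second loxP site and mCerulean with its own SV40 poly(A). The mEYFP and mCerulean units each begin with a short GAP-43-derived segment, which corresponds to the membrane tether the depositor denotes with "M".

Without Cre, only tdimer2 is transcribed, because its poly(A) signal stops read-through. Because lox2272 and loxP are incompatible with each other, Cre performs one of two mutually exclusive excisions. Recombination between the lox2272 pair removes tdimer2 and brings membrane mEYFP under the promoter. Recombination between the loxP pair removes both tdimer2 and mEYFP, leaving membrane mCerulean. The result is a stochastic colour choice in each cell, used for combinatorial labelling of neurons and here available in a form suited to transfection of cultured cells. A minimal FRT site lies just after mCerulean, but the record does not state its purpose.
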