Addgene plasmid #18720: CMV-Brainbow-1.0 H
Depositing lab: Joshua Sanes. Depositing organization: Harvard University. Publication: Transgenic strategies for combinatorial expression of fluorescent proteins in the nervous system. Livet J, Weissman TA, Kang H, Draft RW, Lu J, Bennis RA, Sanes JR, Lichtman JW. Nature. 2007 Nov 1. 450(7166):56-62. 10.1038/nature06293 PubMed 17972876.
Backbone
  Vector backbone: pEGFP-N1
  Backbone manufacturer: Clontech
  Vector type: Mammalian Expression, Cre/Lox
  Selectable markers: Neomycin (select with G418)
Growth in bacteria
  Bacterial resistance: Kanamycin, 50 μg/mL
  Growth temperature: 37°C
  Growth strain: DH5alpha
  Copy number: Unknown
Gene/Insert
  Gene/Insert name: tdimer2 ; M-mEYFP ; M-mCerulean
  GenBank ID: AF506026
  Cloning method: Restriction Enzyme
  Sequencing primers: 5′ CMV-F
Terms and licenses: Academic/Nonprofit Terms; Industry Terms: Not Available to Industry
Depositor comments: The Author's Map is a representative Brainbow 1.0 construct. The actual fluorescent genes are as indicated in the Gene/insert name (M = membrane tethered). Please see attached PDF for important additional information.
How to cite: CMV-Brainbow-1.0 H was a gift from Joshua Sanes (Addgene plasmid # 18720 ; http://n2t.net/addgene:18720 ; RRID:Addgene_18720)
