>Addgene plasmid #18720 | CMV-Brainbow-1.0 H | addgene partial sequence | sequence record 24608 | CMV-F 5'-CGCAAATGGGCGGTAGGCGTG-3'
NNNNGNNGTNNNNNAGNNGAGCTGGTTTAGTGAACCGTCAGATCCGCTAGCGAGCTCATAACTTCGTATA
GGATACTTTATACGAAGTTATAACGTTAGATCTCGAGATAACTTCGTATAGCATACATTATACGAAGTTA
TACCGGCTAGTGATTTCGCCACCATGGTGGCCTCCTCCGAGGACGTCATCAAAGAGTTCATGCGCTTCAA
GGTGCGCATGGAGGGCTCCGTGAACGGCCACGAGTTCGAGATCGAGGGCGAGGGCGAGGGCCGCCCCTAC
GAGGGCACCCAGACCGCCAAGCTGAAGGTGACCAAGGGCGGCCCCCTGCCCTTCGCCTGGGACATCCTGT
CCCCCCAGTTCCAGTACGGCTCCAAGGCGTACGTGAAGCACCCCGCCGACATCCCCGACTACAAGAAGCT
GTCCTTCCCCGAGGGCTTCAAGTGGGAGCGCGTGATGAACTTCGAGGACGGCGGCGTGGTGACCGTGACC
CAGGACTCCTCCCTGCAGGACGGCACGCTGATCTACAAGGTGAAGTTCCGCGGCACCAACTTCCCCCCCG
ACGGCCCCGTAATGCAGAAGAAGACCATGGGCTGGGAGGCCTCCACCGAGCGCCTGTACCCCCGCGACGG
CGTGCTGAAGGGCGAGNNNNANNNNNNNNNAACNNNNNNNNNGGCGGGCCACTACCCTGGTGGAGTTCAA
GACCATCTACATGGCCAAGAAGCCCCGTGCAGCTGCCCGGCTACTACTACGTGGACACCAAGCTGGACAT
CACCTCCCACAACGAGGACTACACCATCGTGGNACAGTACGAGCGCTCCGAGGGC
